>Addgene plasmid #174168 | EFSp-GFP-YAP | addgene full sequence | sequence record 340284 | Addgene NGS Result
GAAGCAGTTCCTCTGGAAGCTTCTTGAAGACAAACAACGTCTGTAGCGACCCTTTGCAGGCAGCGGAACC
CCCCACCTGGCGACAGGTGCCTCTGCGGCCAAAAGCCACGTGTATAAGATACACCTGCAAAGGCGGCACA
ACCCCAGTGCCACGTTGTGAGTTGGATAGTTGTGGAAAGAGTCAAATGGCTCTCCTCAAGCGTATTCAAC
AAGGGGCTGAAGGATGCCCAGAAGGTACCCCATTGTATGGGATCTGATCTGGGGCCTCGGTGCACATGCT
TTACATGTGTTTAGTCGAGGTTAAAAAAACGTCTAGGCCCCCCGAACCACGGGGACGTGGTTTTCCTTTG
AAAAACACGATGATAATATGGCCACAACCATGGTGAGCAAGGGCGAGGAGCTGTTCACCGGGGTGGTGCC
CATCCTGGTCGAGCTGGACGGCGACGTAAACGGCCACAAGTTCAGCGTGTCCGGCGAGGGCGAGGGCGAT
GCCACCTACGGCAAGCTGACCCTGAAGTTCATCTGCACCACCGGCAAGCTGCCCGTGCCCTGGCCCACCC
TCGTGACCACCCTGACCTACGGCGTGCAGTGCTTCAGCCGCTACCCCGACCACATGAAGCAGCACGACTT
CTTCAAGTCCGCCATGCCCGAAGGCTACGTCCAGGAGCGCACCATCTTCTTCAAGGACGACGGCAACTAC
AAGACCCGCGCCGAGGTGAAGTTCGAGGGCGACACCCTGGTGAACCGCATCGAGCTGAAGGGCATCGACT
TCAAGGAGGACGGCAACATCCTGGGGCACAAGCTGGAGTACAACTACAACAGCCACAACGTCTATATCAT
GGCCGACAAGCAGAAGAACGGCATCAAGGTGAACTTCAAGATCCGCCACAACATCGAGGACGGCAGCGTG
CAGCTCGCCGACCACTACCAGCAGAACACCCCCATCGGCGACGGCCCCGTGCTGCTGCCCGACAACCACT
ACCTGAGCACCCAGTCCGCCCTGAGCAAAGACCCCAACGAGAAGCGCGATCACATGGTCCTGCTGGAGTT
CGTGACCGCCGCCGGGATCACTCTCGGCATGGACGAGCTGTACAAGGGCAGCGGAGAGGGCAGAGGAAGT
CTGCTAACATGCGGTGACGTCGAGGAGAATCCTGGACCCATGACCGAGTACAAGCCCACGGTGCGCCTCG
CCACCCGCGACGACGTCCCCAGGGCCGTACGCACCCTCGCCGCCGCGTTCGCCGACTACCCCGCCACGCG
CCACACCGTCGATCCGGACCGCCACATCGAGCGGGTCACCGAGCTGCAAGAACTCTTCCTCACGCGCGTC
GGGCTCGACATCGGCAAGGTGTGGGTCGCGGACGACGGCGCCGCGGTGGCGGTCTGGACCACGCCGGAGA
GCGTCGAAGCGGGGGCGGTGTTCGCCGAGATCGGCCCGCGCATGGCCGAGTTGAGCGGTTCCCGGCTGGC
CGCGCAGCAACAGATGGAAGGCCTCCTGGCGCCGCACCGGCCCAAGGAGCCCGCGTGGTTCCTGGCCACC
GTCGGCGTCTCGCCCGACCACCAGGGCAAGGGTCTGGGCAGCGCCGTCGTGCTCCCCGGAGTGGAGGCGG
CCGAGCGCGCCGGGGTGCCCGCCTTCCTGGAGACCTCCGCGCCCCGCAACCTCCCCTTCTACGAGCGGCT
CGGCTTCACCGTCACCGCCGACGTCGAGGTGCCCGAAGGACCGCGCACCTGGTGCATGACCCGCAAGCCC
GGTGCCTGACGCCCGCCCCACGACCCGCAGCGCCCGACCGAAAGGAGCGCACGACCCCATGCATCGGTAC
CTTTAAGACCAATGACTTACAAGGCAGCTGTAGATCTTAGCCACTTTTTAAAAGAAAAGGGGGGACTGGA
AGGGCTAATTCACTCCCAACGAAGACAAGATCTGCTTTTTGCTTGTACTGGGTCTCTCTGGTTAGACCAG
ATCTGAGCCTGGGAGCTCTCTGGCTAACTAGGGAACCCACTGCTTAAGCCTCAATAAAGCTTGCCTTGAG
TGCTTCAAGTAGTGTGTGCCCGTCTGTTGTGTGACTCTGGTAACTAGAGATCCCTCAGACCCTTTTAGTC
AGTGTGGAAAATCTCTAGCAGTAGTAGTTCATGTCATCTTATTATTCAGTATTTATAACTTGCAAAGAAA
TGAATATCAGAGAGTGAGAGGAACTTGTTTATTGCAGCTTATAATGGTTACAAATAAAGCAATAGCATCA
CAAATTTCACAAATAAAGCATTTTTTTCACTGCATTCTAGTTGTGGTTTGTCCAAACTCATCAATGTATC
TTATCATGTCTGGCTCTAGCTATCCCGCCCCTAACTCCGCCCATCCCGCCCCTAACTCCGCCCAGTTCCG
CCCATTCTCCGCCCCATGGCTGACTAATTTTTTTTATTTATGCAGAGGCCGAGGCCGCCTCGGCCTCTGA
GCTATTCCAGAAGTAGTGAGGAGGCTTTTTTGGAGGCCTAGGGACGTACCCAATTCGCCCTATAGTGAGT
CGTATTACGCGCGCTCACTGGCCGTCGTTTTACAACGTCGTGACTGGGAAAACCCTGGCGTTACCCAACT
TAATCGCCTTGCAGCACATCCCCCTTTCGCCAGCTGGCGTAATAGCGAAGAGGCCCGCACCGATCGCCCT
TCCCAACAGTTGCGCAGCCTGAATGGCGAATGGG
[124 nt withheld, positions 2695-2818]
C
[91 nt withheld, positions 2820-2910]
A
[49 nt withheld, positions 2912-2960]
CCTTTGACGTTGGAGTCCACGTTCTTT
[37 nt withheld, positions 2988-3024]
ACCCTATCTCGGTCTATTCTTTTGATTTATAAGGGATTTTGCCGATTTCGGCCTATTGGTTAAAAAATGA
GCTGATTTAACAAAAATTTAACGCGAATTTTAACAAAATATTAACGCTTACAATTTAGGTGGCACTTTTC
GGGGAAATGTGCGCGGAACCCCTATTTGTTTATTTTTCTAAATACATTCAAATATGTATCCGCTCATGAG
ACAATAACCCTGATAAATGCTTCAATAATATTGAAAAAGGAAGAGTATGAGTATTCAACATTTCCGTGTC
GCCCTTATTCCCTTTTTTGCGGCATTTTGCCTTCCTGTTTTTGCTCACCCAGAAACGCTGGTGAAAGTAA
AAGATGCTGAAGATCAGTTGGGTGCACGAGTGGGTTACATCGAACTGGATCTCAACAGCGGTAAGATCCT
TGAGAGTTTTCGCCCCGAAGAACGTTTTCCAATGATGAGCACTTTTAAAGTTCTGCTATGTGGCGCGGTA
TTATCCCGTATTGACGCCGGGCAAGAGCAACTCGGTCGCCGCATACACTATTCTCAGAATGACTTGGTTG
AGTACTCACCAGTCACAGAAAAGCATCTTACGGATGGCATGACAGTAAGAGAATTATGCAGTGCTGCCAT
AACCATGAGTGATAACACTGCGGCCAACTTACTTCTGACAACGATCGGAGGACCGAAGGAGCTAACCGCT
TTTTTGCACAACATGGGGGATCATGTAACTCGCCTTGATCGTTGGGAACCGGAGCTGAATGAAGCCATAC
CAAACGACGAGCGTGACACCACGATGCCTGTAGCAATGGCAACAACGTTGCGCAAACTATTAACTGGCGA
ACTACTTACTCTAGCTTCCCGGCAACAATTAATAGACTGGATGGAGGCGGATAAAGTTGCAGGACCACTT
CTGCGCTCGGCCCTTCCGGCTGGCTGGTTTATTGCTGATAAATCTGGAGCCGGTGAGCGTGGGTCTCGCG
GTATCATTGCAGCACTGGGGCCAGATGGTAAGCCCTCCCGTATCGTAGTTATCTACACGACGGGGAGTCA
GGCAACTATGGATGAACGAAATAGACAGATCGCTGAGATAGGTGCCTCACTGATTAAGCATTGGTAACTG
TCAGACCAAGTTTACTCATATATACTTTAGATTGATTTAAAACTTCATTTTTAATTTAAAAGGATCTAGG
TGAAGATCCTTTTTGATAATCTCATGACCAAAATCCCTTAACGTGAGTTTTCGTTCCACTGAGCGTCAGA
CCCCGTAGAAAAGATCAAAGGATCTTCTTGAGATCCTTTTTTTCTGCGCGTAATCTGCTGCTTGCAAACA
AAAAAACCACCGCTACCAGCGGTGGTTTGTTTGCCGGATCAAGAGCTACCAACTCTTTTTCCGAAGGTAA
CTGGCTTCAGCAGAGCGCAGATACCAAATACTGTTCTTCTAGTGTAGCCGTAGTTAGGCCACCACTTCAA
GAACTCTGTAGCACCGCCTACATACCTCGCTCTGCTAATCCTGTTACCAGTGGCTGCTGCCAGTGGCGAT
AAGTCGTGTCTTACCGGGTTGGACTCAAGACGATAGTTACCGGATAAGGCGCAGCGGTCGGGCTGAACGG
GGGGTTCGTGCACACAGCCCAGCTTGGAGCGAACGACCTACACCGAACTGAGATACCTACAGCGTGAGCT
ATGAGAAAGCGCCACGCTTCCCGAAGGGAGAAAGGCGGACAGGTATCCGGTAAGCGGCAGGGTCGGAACA
GGAGAGCGCACGAGGGAGCTTCCAGGGGGAAACGCCTGGTATCTTTATAGTCCTGTCGGGTTTCGCCACC
TCTGACTTGAGCGTCGATTTTTGTGATGCTCGTCAGGGGGGCGGAGCCTATGGAAAAACGCCAGCAACGC
GGCCTTTTTACGGTTCCTGGCCTTTTGCTGGCCTTTTGCTCACATGTTCTTTCCTGCGTTATCCCCTGAT
TCTGTGGATAACCGTATTACCGCCTTTGAGTGAGCTGATACCGCTCGCCGCAGCCGAACGACCGAGCGCA
GCGAGTCAGTGAGCGAGGAAGCGGAAGAGCGCCCAATACGCAAACCGCCTCTCCCCGCGCGTTGGCCGAT
TCATTAATGCAGCTGGCACGACAGGTTTCCCGACTGGAAAGCGGGCAGTGAGCGCAACGCAATTAATGTG
AGTTAGCTCACTCATTAGGCACCCCAGGCTTTACACTTTATGCTTCCGGCTCGTATGTTGTGTGGAATTG
TGAGCGGATAACAATTTCACACAGGAAACAGCTATGACCATGATTACGCCAAGCGCGCAATTAACCCTCA
CTAAAGGGAACAAAAGCTGGAGCTGCAAGCTTAATGTAGTCTTATGCAATACTCTTGTAGTCTTGCAACA
TGGTAACGATGAGTTAGCAACATGCCTTACAAGGAGAGAAAAAGCACCGTGCATGCCGATTGGTGGAAGT
AAGGTGGTACGATCGTGCCTTATTAGGAAGGCAACAGACGGGTCTGACATGGATTGGACGAACCACTGAA
TTGCCGCATTGCAGAGATATTGTATTTAAGTGCCTAGCTCGATACATAAACGGGTCTCTCTGGTTAGACC
AGATCTGAGCCTGGGAGCTCTCTGGCTAACTAGGGAACCCACTGCTTAAGCCTCAATAAAGCTTGCCTTG
AGTGCTTCAAGTAGTGTGTGCCCGTCTGTTGTGTGACTCTGGTAACTAGAGATCCCTCAGACCCTTTTAG
TCAGTGTGGAAAATCTCTAGCAGTGGCGCCCGAACAGGGACTTGAAAGCGAAAGGGAAACCAGAGGAGCT
CTCTCGACGCAGGACTCGGCTTGCTGAAGCGCGCACGGCAAGAGGCGAGGGGCGGCGACTGGTGAGTACG
CCAAAAATTTTGACTAGCGGAGGCTAGAAGGAGAGAGATGGGTGCGAGAGCGTCAGTATTAAGCGGGGGA
GAATTAGATCGCGATGGGAAAAAATTCGGTTAAGGCCAGGGGGAAAGAAAAAATATAAATTAAAACATAT
AGTATGGGCAAGCAGGGAGCTAGAACGATTCGCAGTTAATCCTGGCCTGTTAGAAACATCAGAAGGCTGT
AGACAAATACTGGGACAGCTACAACCATCCCTTCAGACAGGATCAGAAGAACTTAGATCATTATATAATA
CAGTAGCAACCCTCTATTGTGTGCATCAAAGGATAGAGATAAAAGACACCAAGGAAGCTTTAGACAAGAT
AGAGGAAGAGCAAAACAAAAGTAAGACCACCGCACAGCAAGCGGCCGCTGATCTTCAGACCTGGAGGAGG
AGATATGAGGGACAATTGGAGAAGTGAATTATATAAATATAAAGTAGTAAAAATTGAACCATTAGGAGTA
GCACCCACCAAGGCAAAGAGAAGAGTGGTGCAGAGAGAAAAAAGAGCAGTGGGAATAGGAGCTTTGTTCC
TTGGGTTCTTGGGAGCAGCAGGAAGCACTATGGGCGCAGCGTCAATGACGCTGACGGTACAGGCCAGACA
ATTATTGTCTGGTATAGTGCAGCAGCAGAACAATTTGCTGAGGGCTATTGAGGCGCAACAGCATCTGTTG
CAACTCACAGTCTGGGGCATCAAGCAGCTCCAGGCAAGAATCCTGGCTGTGGAAAGATACCTAAAGGATC
AACAGCTCCTGGGGATTTGGGGTTGCTCTGGAAAACTCATTTGCACCACTGCTGTGCCTTGGAATGCTAG
TTGGAGTAATAAATCTCTGGAACAGATTTGGAATCACACGACCTGGATGGAGTGGGACAGAGAAATTAAC
AATTACACAAGCTTAATACACTCCTTAATTGAAGAATCGCAAAACCAGCAAGAAAAGAATGAACAAGAAT
TATTGGAATTAGATAAATGGGCAAGTTTGTGGAATTGGTTTAACATAACAAATTGGCTGTGGTATATAAA
ATTATTCATAATGATAGTAGGAGGCTTGGTAGGTTTAAGAATAGTTTTTGCTGTACTTTCTATAGTGAAT
AGAGTTAGGCAGGGATATTCACCATTATCGTTTCAGACCCACCTCCCAACCCCGAGGGGACAATTCTCGA
CCTCGAGACAAATGGCAGTATTCATCCACAATTTTAAAAGAAAAGGGGGGATTGGGGGGTACAGTGCAGG
GGAAAGAATAGTAGACATAATAGCAACAGACATACAAACTAAAGAATTACAAAAACAAATTACAAAAATT
CAAAATTTTCGGGTTTATTACAGGGACAGCAGAGATCCACTTTGGCCGCGGCTCGAGGTGGCTCCGGTGC
CCGTCAGTGGGCAGAGCGCACATCGCCCACAGTCCCCGAGAAGTTGGGGGGAGGGGTCGGCAATTGATCC
GGTGCCTAGAGAAGGTGGCGCGGGGTAAACTGGGAAAGTGATGTCGTGTACTGGCTCCGCCTTTTTCCCG
AGGGTGGGGGAGAACCGTATATAAGTGCAGTAGTCGCCGTGAACGTTCTTTTTCGCAACGGGTTTGCCGC
CAGAACACAGGGACCGAATCACCGACCTCTCTCCCCAGGGGGATCCACCGGAGCATGGACTACAAAGACC
ATGACGGTGATTATAAAGATCATGACATCGACTACAAGGATGACGATGACAAGATGGATCCCGGGCAGCA
GCCGCCGCCTCAACCGGCCCCCCAGGGCCAAGGGCAGCCGCCTTCGCAGCCCCCGCAGGGGCAGGGCCCG
CCGTCCGGACCCGGGCAACCGGCACCCGCGGCGACCCAGGCGGCGCCGCAGGCACCCCCCGCCGGGCATC
AGATCGTGCACGTCCGCGGGGACTCGGAGACCGACCTGGAGGCGCTCTTCAACGCCGTCATGAACCCCAA
GACGGCCAACGTGCCCCAGACCGTGCCCATGAGGCTCCGGAAGCTGCCCGACTCCTTCTTCAAGCCGCCG
GAGCCCAAATCCCACTCCCGACAGGCCAGTACTGATGCAGGCACTGCAGGAGCCCTGACTCCACAGCATG
TTCGAGCTCATTCCTCTCCAGCTTCTCTGCAGTTGGGAGCTGTTTCTCCTGGGACACTGACCCCCACTGG
AGTAGTCTCTGGCCCAGCAGCTACACCCACAGCTCAGCATCTTCGACAGTCTTCTTTTGAGATACCTGAT
GATGTACCTCTGCCAGCAGGTTGGGAGATGGCAAAGACATCTTCTGGTCAGAGATACTTCTTAAATCACA
TCGATCAGACAACAACATGGCAGGACCCCAGGAAGGCCATGCTGTCCCAGATGAACGTCACAGCCCCCAC
CAGTCCACCAGTGCAGCAGAATATGATGAACTCGGCTTCAGGTCCTCTTCCTGATGGATGGGAACAAGCC
ATGACTCAGGATGGAGAAATTTACTATATAAACCATAAGAACAAGACCACCTCTTGGCTAGACCCAAGGC
TTGACCCTCGTTTTGCCATGAACCAGAGAATCAGTCAGAGTGCTCCAGTGAAACAGCCACCACCCCTGGC
TCCCCAGAGCCCACAGGGAGGCGTCATGGGTGGCAGCAACTCCAACCAGCAGCAACAGATGCGACTGCAG
CAACTGCAGATGGAGAAGGAGAGGCTGCGGCTGAAACAGCAAGAACTGCTTCGGCAGGCAATGCGGAATA
TCAATCCCAGCACAGCAAATTCTCCAAAATGTCAGGAGTTAGCCCTGCGTAGCCAGTTACCAACACTGGA
GCAGGATGGTGGGACTCAAAATCCAGTGTCTTCTCCCGGGATGTCTCAGGAATTGAGAACAATGACGACC
AATAGCTCAGATCCTTTCCTTAACAGTGGCACCTATCACTCTCGAGATGAGAGTACAGACAGTGGACTAA
GCATGAGCAGCTACAGTGTCCCTCGAACCCCAGATGACTTCCTGAACAGTGTGGATGAGATGGATACAGG
TGATACTATCAACCAAAGCACCCTGCCCTCACAGCAGAACCGTTTCCCAGACTACCTTGAAGCCATTCCT
GGGACAAATGTGGACCTTGGAACACTGGAAGGAGATGGAATGAACATAGAAGGAGAGGAGCTGATGCCAA
GTCTGCAGGAAGCTTTGAGTTCTGACATCCTTAATGACATGGAGTCTGTTTTGGCTGCCACCAAGCTAGA
TAAAGAAAGCTTTCTTACATGGTTATAGACCCAGCTTTCTTGTACAAAGTGGTGATCTAGCTAAAACGCG
GCCTCGAATCGAATTCCGCCCCCCCCCCTCTCCCTCCCCCCCCCCTAACGTTACTGGCCGAAGCCGCTTG
GAATAAGGCCGGTGTGCGTTTGTCTATATGTTATTTTCCACCATATTGCCGTCTTTTGGCAATGTGAGGG
CCCGGAAACCTGGCCCTGTCTTCTTGACGAGCATTCCTAGGGGTCTTTCCCCTCTCGCCAAAGGAATGCA
AGGTCTGTTGAATGTCGTGAAG
Features (pLannotate 1.2.2; 30 found; start..end, strand, type, name):
    380..1096    +  CDS            EGFP: EGFP is a basic (constitutively fluorescent) green fluorescent protein published in 1996, derived from Aequorea victoria. It is reported to be a rapidly-maturing weak dimer with moderate acid sensitivity.
   1160..1759    +  CDS            PuroR: puromycin N-acetyltransferase; pac from Streptomyces alboniger; confers resistance to puromycin
   1802..1885    +  CDS            nef (fragment): NEF_HV1Z2 - Experimental evidence at protein level: Swiss-Prot protein existence level 1. Extracellular Nef protein targets CD4(+) T-lymphocytes for apoptosis by interacting with CXCR4 surface receptors. From Human immunodeficiency virus type 1 group M subtype D (isolate Z2/CDC-Z34) (HIV-1).
   1887..2120    +  LTR            3' LTR (ΔU3): self-inactivating 3' long terminal repeat (LTR) from HIV-1
   2192..2313    +  polyA_signal   SV40 poly(A) signal: SV40 polyadenylation signal
   2353..2488    +  rep_origin     SV40 ori: SV40 origin of replication
   2509..2527    -  promoter       T7 promoter: promoter for bacteriophage T7 RNA polymerase
   2535..2690    +  CDS            lacZα (fragment): LacZα fragment of β-galactosidase; lacZ fragment
   2695..3123    +  rep_origin     f1 ori (sequence partly withheld): f1 bacteriophage origin of replication; arrow indicates direction of (+) strand synthesis
   3176..3280    +  promoter       AmpR promoter: bla
   3281..4141    +  CDS            AmpR: β-lactamase; bla; confers resistance to ampicillin, carbenicillin, and related antibiotics
   4312..4900    +  rep_origin     ori: high-copy-number ColE1/pMB1/pBR322/pUC origin of replication
   5083..5175    +  CDS            lacI (fragment): lac repressor; lacI; The lac repressor binds to the lac operator to inhibit transcription in E. coli. This inhibition can be relieved by adding lactose or isopropyl-β-D-thiogalactopyranoside (IPTG).
   5188..5209    +  protein_bind   CAP binding site: CAP binding activates transcription in the presence of cAMP. E. coli catabolite activator protein
   5224..5254    +  promoter       lac promoter: promoter for the E. coli lac operon
   5262..5278    +  protein_bind   lac operator: The lac repressor binds to the lac operator to inhibit transcription in E. coli. This inhibition can be relieved by adding lactose or isopropyl-β-D-thiogalactopyranoside (IPTG). lac repressor encoded by lacI
   5323..5341    +  promoter       T3 promoter: promoter for bacteriophage T3 RNA polymerase
   5369..5595    +  promoter       RSV promoter: Rous sarcoma virus enhancer/promoter
   5596..5776    +  LTR            5' LTR (truncated): truncated 5' long terminal repeat (LTR) from HIV-1
   5823..5948    +  misc_feature   HIV-1 Ψ: packaging signal of human immunodeficiency virus type 1
   5932..6295    +  CDS            HIV-1 gag (fragment): gag protein from human immunodeficiency virus 1; gag
   6441..6674    +  misc_feature   RRE: The Rev response element (RRE) of HIV-1 allows for Rev-dependent mRNA export from the nucleus to the cytoplasm.
   7051..7075    +  CDS            Rev (fragment): human immunodeficiency virus 1 (HIV-1) Rev protein; rev; enhances nuclear export of unspliced and incompletely spliced viral mRNAs
   7116..7233    +  misc_feature   cPPT/CTS: central polypurine tract and central termination sequence of HIV-1
   7303..7514    +  promoter       EF-1α core promoter: core promoter for human elongation factor EF-1α
   7516..7542    +  promoter       hPGK promoter (fragment): human phosphoglycerate kinase 1 promoter
   7562..7627    +  CDS            3xFLAG: three tandem FLAG® epitope tags, followed by an enterokinase cleavage site
   7628..9139    +  CDS            YAP1: YAP1_HUMAN - Also known as YAP65. Experimental evidence at protein level: Swiss-Prot protein existence level 1. [Isoform 3]: Activates the C-terminal fragment (CTF) of ERBB4 (isoform 3). From Homo sapiens (Human).
   9143..9167    -  protein_bind   attB2: mutant version of attB; recombination site for the Gateway® BP reaction BP Clonase™
   9320..366     +  misc_feature   IRES (across the origin): internal ribosome entry site (IRES) of the encephalomyocarditis virus (EMCV)
