[The description below was written by a language model from this plasmid's Addgene catalogue record and pLannotate feature annotations shown in this document.]
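Description:
EFSp-GFP-YAP is a lentiviral mammalian expression vector of about 9.4 kb built on the pLKO.1 backbone for constitutive expression of human YAP (YAP1). According to the record, the original U6-shRNA cassette was removed, the human PGK promoter was replaced by the EFS promoter (annotated as the EF-1α core promoter, with a short residual hPGK fragment just downstream), and the puromycin resistance gene was replaced by an IRES-GFP-T2A-puroR sequence. The plasmid is propagated in E. coli through a high-copy ColE1/pUC-type origin with ampicillin selection. It also carries an f1 origin, an SV40 origin and poly(A) signal, and remnants of lac and phage promoter elements from the parental backbone.

The transfer cassette has a third-generation, self-inactivating layout. An RSV promoter drives a truncated HIV-1 5' LTR, followed by the Ψ packaging signal, a partial gag fragment, the RRE for Rev-dependent nuclear export, and the cPPT/CTS, and the cassette ends in a ΔU3 3' LTR. Within this frame, EFS drives a single transcript encoding YAP1 with an N-terminal 3xFLAG tag, cloned between BamHI and EcoRI sites and followed by a leftover attB2 site. An EMCV IRES then permits cap-independent translation of EGFP and puromycin N-acetyltransferase, which the record describes as joined by a T2A peptide, although the T2A is not separately annotated in the feature table. Transduced cells therefore express FLAG-tagged YAP while being both trackable by green fluorescence and selectable with puromycin. GFP is co-expressed rather than fused to YAP. The associated study concerns pro- and anti-cancer YAP/TEAD activity across cancer types, consistent with use for stable YAP overexpression in mammalian cells.
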