Addgene plasmid #174168: EFSp-GFP-YAP
Purpose: Lentiviral vector to constitutively express YAP under control of the EFS promoter.
Depositing lab: Rod Bremner. Depositing organization: Sinai Health System. Publication: Binary pan-cancer classes with distinct vulnerabilities defined by pro- or anti-cancer YAP/TEAD activity. Pearson JD, Huang K, Pacal M, McCurdy SR, Lu S, Aubry A, Yu T, Wadosky KM, Zhang L, Wang T, Gregorieff A, Ahmad M, Dimaras H, Langille E, Cole SPC, Monnier PP, Lok BH, Tsao MS, Akeno N, Schramek D, Wikenheiser-Brokamp KA, Knudsen ES, Witkiewicz AK, Wrana JL, Goodrich DW, Bremner R. Cancer Cell. 2021 Jul 13. pii: S1535-6108(21)00338-X. doi: 10.1016/j.ccell.2021.06.016. PubMed 34270926.
Backbone
  Vector backbone: pLKO.1
  Backbone size w/o insert (bp): 7900
  Total vector size (bp): 9416
  Modifications to backbone: U6-shRNA sequence was removed and the original human PGK promoter was replaced with the EFS promoter. Puromycin resistance gene was replaced with an IRES-GFP-T2A-puroR sequence.
  Vector type: Mammalian Expression, Lentiviral
  Selectable markers: Puromycin
Growth in bacteria
  Bacterial resistance: Ampicillin, 100 μg/mL
  Growth temperature: 37°C
  Growth strain: NEB Stable
  Growth instructions: Recommend TB over LB media.
  Copy number: High Copy
Gene/Insert
  Gene/Insert name: YAP (alt name: YAP1)
  Species: H. sapiens (human)
  Insert size (bp): 1584
  Entrez Gene: YAP1 (a.k.a. COB1, YAP, YAP-1, YAP2, YAP65, YKI)
  Promoter: EFS
  Tag / fusion protein: 3x FLAG tag (N terminal on insert)
  Cloning method: Restriction Enzyme; 5′ cloning site BamHI (not destroyed); 3′ cloning site EcoRI (not destroyed)
  Sequencing primers: 5′ GAGAACCGTATATAAGTGCAGTAG
Resource information
  A portion of this plasmid was derived from a plasmid made by: Jeff Wrana
Terms and licenses: Academic/Nonprofit Terms; Industry Terms: Not Available to Industry
How to cite: EFSp-GFP-YAP was a gift from Rod Bremner (Addgene plasmid # 174168 ; http://n2t.net/addgene:174168 ; RRID:Addgene_174168)
